Addgene plasmid #109300: pGC-U6-miR-185
Purpose: Expresses miR-185
Depositing lab: Nicolai van Oers. Depositing organization: University of Texas Southwestern Medical Center.
Backbone
  Vector backbone: pGC
  Vector type: Mammalian Expression
Growth in bacteria
  Bacterial resistance: Ampicillin, 100 μg/mL
  Growth temperature: 37°C
  Growth strain: DH5alpha
  Copy number: High Copy
Gene/Insert
  Gene/Insert name: miR-185 (alt name: microRNA 185)
  Species: M. musculus (mouse)
  Mutation: WT
  Entrez Gene: Mir185 (a.k.a. Mirn185, mir-185, mmu-mir-185)
  Cloning method: Restriction Enzyme; 5′ cloning site Unknown (unknown if destroyed)
Terms and licenses: Academic/Nonprofit Terms; Industry Terms: Not Available to Industry
How to cite: pGC-U6-miR-185 was a gift from Nicolai van Oers (Addgene plasmid # 109300 ; http://n2t.net/addgene:109300 ; RRID:Addgene_109300)
