[The description below was written by a language model from this plasmid's Addgene catalogue record and pLannotate feature annotations shown in this document.]
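Description:
pGC-U6-miR-185 is a 9.7 kb plasmid catalogued as a mammalian expression vector on the pGC backbone. Its feature table shows that it is built as a Moloney murine leukemia virus (MMLV)-based gammaretroviral transfer vector. It is propagated in E. coli through a high-copy ColE1/pUC-type origin and selected with ampicillin via the β-lactamase gene. Residual lac promoter/operator, lacZα, bom and rop fragments are leftovers of the cloning backbone.

The viral portion begins with an MMLV 5' LTR, followed by the Ψ packaging signal, a truncated gag lacking its start codon, and a pol fragment carrying the splice acceptor. Together these allow the genomic RNA to be packaged when gag-pol and envelope are supplied in trans. Downstream, and spanning the numbering origin of the circular map, a human U6 RNA polymerase III promoter sits upstream of the payload. This is the wild-type mouse miR-185 hairpin with surrounding sequence, placed between 5' and 3' flanking sequences from human miR-30a, a context commonly used to promote processing of an embedded hairpin into mature microRNA. A separate cassette follows in which the human ubiquitin C promoter drives EGFP, marking transfected or transduced cells. The 3' end is annotated with a short env fragment, a ΔU3 (self-inactivating) LTR fragment and an adjoining MMLV LTR. From the annotation alone it is unclear whether the vector is fully self-inactivating.

The stated purpose is simply expression of miR-185. The design suits transfection or retroviral delivery into mammalian cells, with GFP-based tracking or sorting of the microRNA-overexpressing population. The cloning sites used for the insert are not recorded.
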