Features (pLannotate 1.2.2; 27 found; start..end, strand, type, name):
     63..156     +  ncRNA          5' miR-30a: sequence upstream of the 71-nt precursor of the human miR-30a microRNA (Zeng et al., 2002) miRNA
    481..560     +  ncRNA          mir-185: Accession: RF00771 - microRNA mir-185
    872..984     +  ncRNA          3' miR-30a: sequence downstream of the 71-nt precursor of the human miR-30a microRNA (Zeng et al., 2002) miRNA
   1012..1031    +  enhancer       CMV enhancer (fragment): human cytomegalovirus immediate early enhancer
   1054..2265    +  promoter       UbC promoter: human ubiquitin C promoter
   2313..2330    +  misc_feature   MCS (fragment): pBluescript multiple cloning site
   2332..3051    +  CDS            EGFP: the original enhanced GFP (Yang et al., 1996) mammalian codon-optimized
   3059..3156    +  CDS            env (fragment): murine leukemia virus gPr80 envelope polyprotein precursor; env; proteolytically cleaved into gp70SU and p15TM subunits
   3198..3319    +  LTR            3' LTR (ΔU3) (fragment): self-inactivating 3' long terminal repeat (LTR) from Moloney murine leukemia virus
   3320..3789    +  LTR            LTR: long terminal repeat from Moloney murine leukemia virus
   4485..4642    +  CDS            lacZα (fragment): LacZα fragment of β-galactosidase; lacZ fragment
   4648..4747    -  misc_feature   bom (fragment): basis of mobility region from pBR322
   4849..4884    -  CDS            rop (fragment): Rop protein, which maintains plasmids at low copy number; rop
   4979..5083    +  promoter       AmpR promoter: bla
   5084..5944    +  CDS            AmpR: β-lactamase; bla; confers resistance to ampicillin, carbenicillin, and related antibiotics
   6115..6703    +  rep_origin     ori: high-copy-number ColE1/pMB1/pBR322/pUC origin of replication
   6886..6978    +  CDS            lacI (fragment): lac repressor; lacI; The lac repressor binds to the lac operator to inhibit transcription in E. coli. This inhibition can be relieved by adding lactose or isopropyl-β-D-thiogalactopyranoside (IPTG).
   6991..7012    +  protein_bind   CAP binding site: CAP binding activates transcription in the presence of cAMP. E. coli catabolite activator protein
   7027..7057    +  promoter       lac promoter: promoter for the E. coli lac operon
   7065..7081    +  protein_bind   lac operator: The lac repressor binds to the lac operator to inhibit transcription in E. coli. This inhibition can be relieved by adding lactose or isopropyl-β-D-thiogalactopyranoside (IPTG). lac repressor encoded by lacI
   7511..8102    +  LTR            LTR: long terminal repeat from Moloney murine leukemia virus
   8165..8522    +  misc_feature   MMLV Ψ: packaging signal of Moloney murine leukemia virus (MMLV)
   8595..9011    +  CDS            gag (truncated): truncated Moloney murine leukemia virus (MMLV) gag gene lacking the start codon
   9013..9347    +  misc_feature   pol region (fragment): Moloney murine leukemia virus (MMLV) pol region containing the splice acceptor site
   9371..9389    +  promoter       T3 promoter: promoter for bacteriophage T3 RNA polymerase
   9402..9424    +  misc_feature   MCS (fragment): pBluescript multiple cloning site
   9473..9713    +  promoter       U6 promoter: RNA polymerase III promoter for human U6 snRNA
>Addgene plasmid #109300 | pGC-U6-miR-185 | addgene full sequence | sequence record 212173 | Addgene NGS Result
GAAACACCGTGCTCGCTTCGGCAGCACATATACTAGTCGACTAGGGATAACAGGGTAATTGTTTGAATGA
GGCTTCAGTACTTTACAGAATCGTTGCCTGCACATCTTGGAAACACTTGCTGGGATTACTTCTTCAGGTT
AACCCAACAGAAGGCTCGATAATTGAATTCGCGATCAGAAGGCTAGGGAATGGCTAGGGTTTGCTCTCAG
CCCACAGGTGAACAGGAGCAAGAAAGGGGCTAAAGAAGTGGCATAGCAGAAGGGACCTCACCAAGTCCCG
AAAAGAGCATCAGACCCTCGGGTGCCGGTTGGAGATGCCTGGCATTCACAGGGGCTTGCCAGCCGCTTCC
TGGGAAAACATCTGGGCTTAGGTAAAGGCAGGATCTGTTACGGGAGAGGTATATCAGGAAAAAGGTATGA
GGAGTAATTTGCTGGCCAGAGACGGCAGAGGGACTGTGGGGCAGCGGGCCTGGCTTGAGTGGGGGGTGAG
GGATTGGAGAGAAAGGCAGTTCCTGATGGTCCCCTCCCAGGGGCTGGCTTTCCTCTGGTCCTTCTCTCCC
AATGACTGCGTCTTCATCGATGCTGCAACCCTGAGCTCTGGCAGCACCTCCAACTCCAGGCTGCCTGGAG
ACACATCGATGGCCTTCCTGTGGACCTTGGAGCCCTCCTCACATCTCCAACCTAGAGGGCTGGTCTGCTA
GGGCCAGCTAGGATGGCAGGTCCTGCAGCTGAACTAGAGAAACACCCTTGATCTGGCTATGTCTGCTGAT
AGCTGCCTCTGCCAGAGGTCCTACCCAGTACAGCCTAGGGAGGACCAAAGGAGTCTAAGAGCCAAAGCCT
CTTCCTGACACCGGCAGCTGATAGGAGGGAATTCAAGGGGCTACTTTAGGAGCAATTATCTTGTTTACTA
AAACTGAATACCTTGCTATCTCTTTGATACATTTTTACAAAGCTGAATTAAAATGGTATAAATTAAATCA
CTTTTTTCAATTGGAAGACTAATGCGGCCTCGACATTGATTATTGACTAGTAACCCGTGTCGGCTCCAGA
TCTGGCCTCCGCGCCGGGTTTTGGCGCCTCCCGCGGGCGCCCCCCTCCTCACGGCGAGCGCTGCCACGTC
AGACGAAGGGCGCAGCGAGCGTCCTGATCCTTCCGCCCGGACGCTCAGGACAGCGGCCCGCTGCTCATAA
GACTCGGCCTTAGAACCCCAGTATCAGCAGAAGGACATTTTAGGACGGGACTTGGGTGACTCTAGGGCAC
TGGTTTTCTTTCCAGAGAGCGGAACAGGCGAGGAAAAGTAGTCCCTTCTCGGCGATTCTGCGGAGGGATC
TCCGTGGGGCGGTGAACGCCGATGATTATATAAGGACGCGCCGGGTGTGGCACAGCTAGTTCCGTCGCAG
CCGGGATTTGGGTCGCGGTTCTTGTTTGTGGATCGCTGTGATCGTCACTTGGTGAGTAGCGGGCTGCTGG
GCTGGCCGGGGCTTTCGTGGCCGCCGGGCCGCTCGGTGGGACGGAAGCGTGTGGAGAGACCGCCAAGGGC
TGTAGTCTGGGTCCGCGAGCAAGGTTGCCCTGAACTGGGGGTTGGGGGGAGCGCAGCAAAATGGCGGCTG
TTCCCGAGTCTTGAATGGAAGACGCTTGTGAGGCGGGCTGTGAGGTCGTTGAAACAAGGTGGGGGGCATG
GTGGGCGGCAAGAACCCAAGGTCTTGAGGCCTTCGCTAATGCGGGAAAGCTCTTATTCGGGTGAGATGGG
CTGGGGCACCATCTGGGGACCCTGACGTGAAGTTTGTCACTGACTGGAGAACTCGGTTTGTCGTCTGTTG
CGGGGGCGGCAGTTATGGCGGTGCCGTTGGGCAGTGCACCCGTACCTTTGGGAGCGCGCGCCCTCGTCGT
GTCGTGACGTCACCCGTTCTGTTGGCTTATAATGCAGGGTGGGGCCACCTGCCGGTAGGTGTGCGGTAGG
CTTTTCTCCGTCGCAGGACGCAGGGTTCGGGCCTAGGGTAGGCTCTCCTGAATCGACAGGCGCCGGACCT
CTGGTGAGGGGAGGGATAAGTGAGGCGTCAGTTTCTTTGGTCGGTTTTATGTACCTATCTTCTTAAGTAG
CTGAAGCTCCGGTTTTGAACTATGCGCTCGGGGTTGGCGAGTGTGTTTTGTGAAGTTTTTTAGGCACCTT
TTGAAATGTAATCATTTGGGTCAATATGTAATTTTCAGTGTTAGACTAGTAAATTGTCCGCTAAATTCTG
GCCGTTTTTGGCTTTTTTGTTAGACGAAGCTTGGGCTGCAGGTCGAGCTCAAGCTTCGGATCCTGCAGTC
GACGATACCGTCGACCTCGACATGGTGAGCAAGGGCGAGGAGCTGTTCACCGGGGTGGTGCCCATCCTGG
TCGAGCTGGACGGCGACGTAAACGGCCACAAGTTCAGCGTGTCCGGCGAGGGCGAGGGCGATGCCACCTA
CGGCAAGCTGACCCTGAAGTTCATCTGCACCACCGGCAAGCTGCCCGTGCCCTGGCCCACCCTCGTGACC
ACCTTCACCTACGGCGTGCAGTGCTTCAGCCGCTACCCCGACCACATGAAGCAGCACGACTTCTTCAAGT
CCGCCATGCCCGAAGGCTACGTCCAGGAGCGCACCATCTTCTTCAAGGACGACGGCAACTACAAGACCCG
CGCCGAGGTGAAGTTCGAGGGCGACACCCTGGTGAACCGCATCGAGCTGAAGGGCATCGACTTCAAGGAG
GACGGCAACATCCTGGGGCACAAGCTGGAGTACAACTACAACAGCCACAACGTCTATATCATGGCCGACA
AGCAGAAGAACGGCATCAAGGTGAACTTCAAGATCCGCCACAACATCGAGGACGGCAGCGTGCAGCTCGC
CGACCACTACCAGCAGAACACCCCCATCGGCGACGGCCCCGTGCTGCTGCCCGACAACCACTACCTGAGC
ACCCAGTCCGCCCTGAGCAAAGACCCCAACGAGAAGCGCGATCACATGGTCCTGCTGGAGTTCGTGACCG
CCGCCGGGATCACTCTCGGCATGGACGAGCTGTACAAGTAAGGATCCGGATTAGTCCAATTTGTTAAAGA
CAGGATATCAGTGGTCCAGGCTCTAGTTTTGACTCAACAATATCACCAGCTGAAGCCTATAGAGTACGAG
CCATAGATAAAATAAAAGATTTTATTTAGTCTCCAGAAAAAGGGGGGAATGAAAGACCCCACCTGTAGGT
TTGGCAAGCTAGCTTAAGTAACGCCATTTTGCAAGGCATGGAAAAATACATAACTGAGAATAGAGAAGTT
CAGATCAAGGTCAGGAACAGATGGAACAGCTGAATATGGGCCAAACAGGATATCTGTGGTAAGCAGTTCC
TGCCCCGGCTCAGGGCCAAGAACAGATGGAACAGCTGAATATGGGCCAAACAGGATATCTGTGGTAAGCA
GTTCCTGCCCCGGCTCAGGGCCAAGAACAGATGGTCCCCAGATGCGGTCCAGCCCTCAGCAGTTTCTAGA
GAACCATCAGATGTTTCCAGGGTGCCCCAAGGACCTGAAATGACCCTGTGCCTTATTTGAACTAACCAAT
CAGTTCGCTTCTCGCTTCTGTTCGCGCGCTTCTGCTCCCCGAGCTCAATAAAAGAGCCCACAACCCCTCA
CTCGGGGCGCCAGTCCTCCGATTGACTGAGTCGCCCGGGTACCCGTGTATCCAATAAACCCTCTTGCAGT
TGCATCCGACTTGTGGTCTCGCTGTTCCTTGGGAGGGTCTCCTCTGAGTGATTGACTACCCGTCAGCGGG
GGTCTTTCACATGCAGCATGTATCAAAATTAATTTGGTTTTTTTTCTTAAGTATTTACATTAAATGGCCA
TAGTACTTAAAGTTACATTGGCTTCCTTGAAATAAACATGGAGTATTCAGAATGTGTCATAAATATTTCT
AATTTTAAGATAGTATCTCCATTGGCTTTCTACTTTTTCTTTTATTTTTTTTTGTCCTCTGTCTTCCATT
TGTTGTTGTTGTTGTTTGTTTGTTTGTTTGTTGGTTGGTTGGTTAATTTTTTTTTAAAGATCCTACACTA
TAGTTCAAGCTAGACTATTAGCTACTCTGTAACCCAGGGTGACCTTGAAGTCATGGGTAGCCTGCTGTTT
TAGCCTTCCCACATCTAAGATTACAGGTATGAGCTATCATTTTTGGTATATTGATTGATTGATTGATTGA
TGTGTGTGTGTGTGATTGTGTTTGTGTGTGTGATTGTGTATATGTGTGTATGGTTGTGTGTGATTGTGTG
TATGTATGTTTGTGTGTGATTGTGTGTGTGTGATTGTGCATGTGTGTGTGTGTGATTGTGTTTATGTGTA
TGATTGTGTGTGTGTGTGTGTGTGTGTGTGTGTGTGTGTGTGTGTGTGTGTTGTGTATATATATTTATGG
TAGTGAGAGGCAACGCTCCGGCTCAGGTGTCAGGTTGGTTTTTGAGACAGAGTCTTTCACTTAGCTTGGA
ATTAATTCACTGGCCGTCGTTTTACAACGTCGTGACTGGGAAAACCCTGGCGTTACCCAACTTAATCGCC
TTGCAGCACATCCCCCTTTCGCCAGCTGGCGTAATAGCGAAGAGGCCCGCACCGATCGCCCTTCCCAACA
GTTGCGCAGCCTGAATGGCGAATGGCGCCTGATGCGGTATTTTCTCCTTACGCATCTGTGCGGTATTTCA
CACCGCATATGGTGCACTCTCAGTACAATCTGCTCTGATGCCGCATAGTTAAGCCAGCCCCGACACCCGC
CAACACCCGCTGACGCGCCCTGACGGGCTTGTCTGCTCCCGGCATCCGCTTACAGACAAGCTGTGACCGT
CTCCGGGAGCTGCATGTGTCAGAGGTTTTCACCGTCATCACCGAAACGCGCGAGACGAAAGGGCCTCGTG
ATACGCCTATTTTTATAGGTTAATGTCATGATAATAATGGTTTCTTAGACGTCAGGTGGCACTTTTCGGG
GAAATGTGCGCGGAACCCCTATTTGTTTATTTTTCTAAATACATTCAAATATGTATCCGCTCATGAGACA
ATAACCCTGATAAATGCTTCAATAATATTGAAAAAGGAAGAGTATGAGTATTCAACATTTCCGTGTCGCC
CTTATTCCCTTTTTTGCGGCATTTTGCCTTCCTGTTTTTGCTCACCCAGAAACGCTGGTGAAAGTAAAAG
ATGCTGAAGATCAGTTGGGTGCACGAGTGGGTTACATCGAACTGGATCTCAACAGCGGTAAGATCCTTGA
GAGTTTTCGCCCCGAAGAACGTTTTCCAATGATGAGCACTTTTAAAGTTCTGCTATGTGGCGCGGTATTA
TCCCGTATTGACGCCGGGCAAGAGCAACTCGGTCGCCGCATACACTATTCTCAGAATGACTTGGTTGAGT
ACTCACCAGTCACAGAAAAGCATCTTACGGATGGCATGACAGTAAGAGAATTATGCAGTGCTGCCATAAC
CATGAGTGATAACACTGCGGCCAACTTACTTCTGACAACGATCGGAGGACCGAAGGAGCTAACCGCTTTT
TTGCACAACATGGGGGATCATGTAACTCGCCTTGATCGTTGGGAACCGGAGCTGAATGAAGCCATACCAA
ACGACGAGCGTGACACCACGATGCCTGTAGCAATGGCAACAACGTTGCGCAAACTATTAACTGGCGAACT
ACTTACTCTAGCTTCCCGGCAACAATTAATAGACTGGATGGAGGCGGATAAAGTTGCAGGACCACTTCTG
CGCTCGGCCCTTCCGGCTGGCTGGTTTATTGCTGATAAATCTGGAGCCGGTGAGCGTGGGTCTCGCGGTA
TCATTGCAGCACTGGGGCCAGATGGTAAGCCCTCCCGTATCGTAGTTATCTACACGACGGGGAGTCAGGC
AACTATGGATGAACGAAATAGACAGATCGCTGAGATAGGTGCCTCACTGATTAAGCATTGGTAACTGTCA
GACCAAGTTTACTCATATATACTTTAGATTGATTTAAAACTTCATTTTTAATTTAAAAGGATCTAGGTGA
AGATCCTTTTTGATAATCTCATGACCAAAATCCCTTAACGTGAGTTTTCGTTCCACTGAGCGTCAGACCC
CGTAGAAAAGATCAAAGGATCTTCTTGAGATCCTTTTTTTCTGCGCGTAATCTGCTGCTTGCAAACAAAA
AAACCACCGCTACCAGCGGTGGTTTGTTTGCCGGATCAAGAGCTACCAACTCTTTTTCCGAAGGTAACTG
GCTTCAGCAGAGCGCAGATACCAAATACTGTTCTTCTAGTGTAGCCGTAGTTAGGCCACCACTTCAAGAA
CTCTGTAGCACCGCCTACATACCTCGCTCTGCTAATCCTGTTACCAGTGGCTGCTGCCAGTGGCGATAAG
TCGTGTCTTACCGGGTTGGACTCAAGACGATAGTTACCGGATAAGGCGCAGCGGTCGGGCTGAACGGGGG
GTTCGTGCACACAGCCCAGCTTGGAGCGAACGACCTACACCGAACTGAGATACCTACAGCGTGAGCTATG
AGAAAGCGCCACGCTTCCCGAAGGGAGAAAGGCGGACAGGTATCCGGTAAGCGGCAGGGTCGGAACAGGA
GAGCGCACGAGGGAGCTTCCAGGGGGAAACGCCTGGTATCTTTATAGTCCTGTCGGGTTTCGCCACCTCT
GACTTGAGCGTCGATTTTTGTGATGCTCGTCAGGGGGGCGGAGCCTATGGAAAAACGCCAGCAACGCGGC
CTTTTTACGGTTCCTGGCCTTTTGCTGGCCTTTTGCTCACATGTTCTTTCCTGCGTTATCCCCTGATTCT
GTGGATAACCGTATTACCGCCTTTGAGTGAGCTGATACCGCTCGCCGCAGCCGAACGACCGAGCGCAGCG
AGTCAGTGAGCGAGGAAGCGGAAGAGCGCCCAATACGCAAACCGCCTCTCCCCGCGCGTTGGCCGATTCA
TTAATGCAGCTGGCACGACAGGTTTCCCGACTGGAAAGCGGGCAGTGAGCGCAACGCAATTAATGTGAGT
TAGCTCACTCATTAGGCACCCCAGGCTTTACACTTTATGCTTCCGGCTCGTATGTTGTGTGGAATTGTGA
GCGGATAACAATTTCACACAGGAAACAGCTATGACCATGATTACGCCAAGCTTTGCTCTTAGGAGTTTCC
TAATACATCCCAAACTCAAATATATAAAGCATTTGACTTGTTCTATGCCCTAGGGGGCGGGGGGAAGCTA
AGCCAGCTTTTTTTAACATTTAAAATGTTAATTCCATTTTAAATGCACAGATGTTTTTATTTCATAAGGG
TTTCAATGTGCATGAATGCTGCAATATTCCTGTTACCAAAGCTAGTATAAATAAAAATAGATAAACGTGG
AAATTACTTAGAGTTTCTGTCATTAACGTTTCCTTCCTCAGTTGACAACATAAATGCGCTGCTGAGAAGC
CAGTTTGCATCTGTCAGGATCAATTTCCCATTATGCCAGTCATATTAATTACTAGTCAATTAGTTGATTT
TTATTTTTGACATATACATGTGAAAGACCCCACCTGTAGGTTTGGCAAGCTAGCTTAAGTAACGCCATTT
TGCAAGGCATGGAAAAATACATAACTGAGAATAGAAAAGTTCAGATCAAGGTCAGGAACAGATGGAACAG
CTGAATATGGGCCAAACAGGATATCTGTGGTAAGCAGTTCCTGCCCCGGCTCAGGGCCAAGAACAGATGG
AACAGCTGAATATGGGCCAAACAGGATATCTGTGGTAAGCAGTTCCTGCCCCGGCTCAGGGCCAAGAACA
GATGGTCCCCAGATGCGGTCCAGCCCTCAGCAGTTTCTAGAGAACCATCAGATGTTTCCAGGGTGCCCCA
AGGACCTGAAATGACCCTGTGCCTTATTTGAACTAACCAATCAGTTCGCTTCTCGCTTCTGTTCGCGCGC
TTCTGCTCCCCGAGCTCAATAAAAGAGCCCACAACCCCTCACTCGGCGCGCCAGTCCTCCGATTGACTGA
GTCGCCCGGGTACCCGTGTATCCAATAAACCCTCTTGCAGTTGCATCCGACTTGTGGTCTCGCTGTTCCT
TGGGAGGGTCTCCTCTGAGTGATTGACTACCCGTCAGCGGGGGTCTTTCATTTGGGGGCTCGTCCGGGAT
CGGGAGACCCCTGCCCAGGGACCACCGACCCACCACCGGGAGGTAAGCTGGCCAGCAACTTATCTGTGTC
TGTCCGATTGTCTAGTGTCTATGACTGATTTTATGCGCCTGCGTCGGTACTAGTTAGCTAACTAGCTCTG
TATCTGGCGGACCCGTGGTGGAACTGACGAGTTCGGAACACCCGGCCGCAACCCTGGGAGACGTCCCAGG
GACTTCGGGGGCCGTTTTTGTGGCCCGACCTGAGTCCAAAAATCCCGATCGTTTTGGACTCTTTGGTGCA
CCCCCCTTAGAGGAGGGATATGTGGTTCTGGTAGGAGACGAGAACCTAAAACAGTTCCCGCCTCCGTCTG
AATTTTTGCTTTCGGTTTGGGACCGAAGCCGCGCCGCGCGTCTTGTCTGCTGCAGCATCGTTCTGTGTTG
TCTCTGTCTGACTGTGTTTCTGTATTTGTCTGAAAATATGGGCCCGCCGCGGCGGGCCAGACTGTTACCA
CTCCCTTAAGTTTGACCTTAGGTCACTGGAAAGATGTCGAGCGGATCGCTCACAACCAGTCGGTAGATGT
CAAGAAGAGACGTTGGGTTACCTTCTGCTCTGCAGAATGGCCAACCTTTAACGTCGGATGGCCGCGAGAC
GGCACCTTTAACCGAGACCTCATCACCCAGGTTAAGATCAAGGTCTTTTCACCTGGCCCGCATGGACACC
CAGACCAGGTCCCCTACATCGTGACCTGGGAAGCCTTGGCTTTTGACCCCCCTCCCTGGGTCAAGCCCTT
TGTACACCCTAAGCCTCCGCCTCCTCTTCCTCCATCCGCCCCGTCTCTCCCCCTTGAACCTCCTCGTTCG
ACCCCGCCTCGATCCTCCCTTTATCCAGCCCTCACTCCTTCTCTAGGCGCCCCCATATGAGATCTTATAT
GGGGCACCCCCGCCCCTTGTAAACTTCCCTGACCCTGACATGACAAGAGTTACTAACAGCCCCTCTCTCC
AAGCTCACTTACAGGCTCTCTACTTAGTCCAGCACGAAGTCTGGAGACCTCTGGCGGCAGCCTACCAAGA
ACAACTGGACCGACCGGTGGTACCTCACCCTTACCGAGTCGGCGACACAGTGTGGGTCCGCCGACACCAG
ACTAAGAACCTAGAACCTCGCTGGAAAGGACCTTACACAGTCCTGCTGACCACCCCCACCGCCCTCAAAG
TAGACGGCATCGCAGCTTGGATACACGCCGCCCACGTAAAACAATTGAAGATCTAGTCGAAATTAACCCT
CACTAAAGGGAACAAAAGCTGGAGCTCCACCGCGGTGGCGGCCGTGACGGAGCGTGACCGCGCGCCGAGC
GCGCGCCAGGGTCGGGCAGGAAGAGGGCCTATTTCCCATGATTCCTTCATATTTGCATATACGATACAAG
GCTGTTAGAGAGATAATTAGAATTAATTTGACTGTAAACACAAAGATATTAGTACAAAATACGTGACGTA
GAAAGTAATAATTTCTTGGGTAGTTTGCAGTTTTAAAATTATGTTTTAAAATGGACTATCATATGCTTAC
CGTAACTTGAAAGTATTTCGATTTCTTGGCTTTATATATCTTGTGGAAAGGAC
